>Addgene plasmid #113743 | pMK-Cas9-gate | addgene full sequence | sequence record 220965 | Addgene NGS Result
AAACTGAAGGCGGGAAACGACAATCTGATCCAAGCTCAAGCTAAGCTTACAAGTTTGTACAAAAAAGCTG
AACGAGAAACGTAAAATGATATAAATATCAATATATTAAATTAGATTTTGCATAAAAAACAGACTACATA
ATACTGTAAAACACAACATATCCAGTCACTATGGCGGCCGCATTAGGCACCCCAGGCTTTACACTTTATG
CTTCCGGCTCGTATAATGTGTGGATTTTGAGTTAGGATCCGTCGAGATTTTCAGGAGCTAAGGAAGCTAA
AATGGAGAAAAAAATCACTGGATATACCACCGTTGATATATCCCAATGGCATCGTAAAGAACATTTTGAG
GCATTTCAGTCAGTTGCTCAATGTACCTATAACCAGACCGTTCAGCTGGATATTACGGCCTTTTTAAAGA
CCGTAAAGAAAAATAAGCACAAGTTTTATCCGGCCTTTATTCACATTCTTGCCCGCCTGATGAATGCTCA
TCCGGAATTCCGTATGGCAATGAAAGACGGTGAGCTGGTGATATGGGATAGTGTTCACCCTTGTTACACC
GTTTTCCATGAGCAAACTGAAACGTTTTCATCGCTCTGGAGTGAATACCACGACGATTTCCGGCAGTTTC
TACACATATATTCGCAAGATGTGGCGTGTTACGGTGAAAACCTGGCCTATTTCCCTAAAGGGTTTATTGA
GAATATGTTTTTCGTCTCAGCCAATCCCTGGGTGAGTTTCACCAGTTTTGATTTAAACGTGGCCAATATG
GACAACTTCTTCGCCCCCGTTTTCACCATGGGCAAATATTATACGCAAGGCGACAAGGTGCTGATGCCGC
TGGCGATTCAGGTTCATCATGCCGTTTGTGATGGCTTCCATGTCGGCAGAATGCTTAATGAATTACAACA
GTACTGCGATGAGTGGCAGGGCGGGGCGTAAACGCGTGGATCCGGCTTACTAAAAGCCAGATAACAGTAT
GCGTATTTGCGCGCTGATTTTTGCGGTATAAGAATATATACTGATATGTATACCCGAAGTATGTCAAAAA
GAGGTATGCTATGAAGCAGCGTATTACAGTGACAGTTGACAGCGACAGCTATCAGTTGCTCAAGGCATAT
ATGATGTCAATATCTCCGGTCTGGTAAGCACAACCATGCAGAATGAAGCCCGTCGTCTGCGTGCCGAACG
CTGGAAAGCGGAAAATCAGGAAGGGATGGCTGAGGTCGCCCGGTTTATTGAAATGAACGGCTCTTTTGCT
GACGAGAACAGGGGCTGGTGAAATGCAGTTTAAGGTTTACACCTATAAAAGAGAGAGCCGTTATCGTCTG
TTTGTGGATGTACAGAGTGATATTATTGACACGCCCGGGCGACGGATGGTGATCCCCCTGGCCAGTGCAC
GTCTGCTGTCAGATAAAGTCTCCCGTGAACTTTACCCGGTGGTGCATATCGGGGATGAAAGCTGGCGCAT
GATGACCACCGATATGGCCAGTGTGCCGGTCTCCGTTATCGGGGAAGAAGTGGCTGATCTCAGCCACCGC
GAAAATGACATCAAAAACGCCATTAACCTGATGTTCTGGGGAATATAAATGTCAGGCTCCCTTATACACA
GCCAGTCTGCAGGTCGACCATAGTGACTGGATATGTTGTGTTTTACAGTATTATGTAGTCTGTTTTTTAT
GCAAAATCTAATTTAATATATTGATATTTATATCATTTTACGTTTCTCGTTCAGCTTTCTTGTACAAAGT
GGTTCTAGAGATCAAGCTTGCATGCCTGCAGTGCAGCGTGACCCGGTCGTGCCCCTCTCTAGAGATAATG
AGCATTGCATGTCTAAGTTATAAAAAATTACCACATATTTTTTTTGTCACACTTGTTTGAAGTGCAGTTT
ATCTATCTTTATACATATATTTAAACTTTACTCTACGAATAATATAATCTATAGTACTACAATAATATCA
GTGTTTTAGAGAATCATATAAATGAACAGTTAGACATGGTCTAAAGGACAATTGAGTATTTTGACAACAG
GACTCTACAGTTTTATCTTTTTAGTGTGCATGTGTTCTCCTTTTTTTTTGCAAATAGCTTCACCTATATA
ATACTTCATCCATTTTATTAGTACATCCATTTAGGGTTTAGGGTTAATGGTTTTTATAGACTAATTTTTT
TAGTACATCTATTTTATTCTATTTTAGCCTCTAAATTAAGAAAACTAAAACTCTATTTTAGTTTTTTTAT
TTAATAATTTAGATATAAAATAGAATAAAATAAAGTGACTAAAAATTAAACAAATACCCTTTAAGAAATT
AAAAAAACTAAGGAAACATTTTTCTTGTTTCGAGTAGATAATGCCAGCCTGTTAAACGCCGTCGACGAGT
CTAACGGACACCAACCAGCGAACCAGCAGCGTCGCGTCGGGCCAAGCGAAGCAGACGGCACGGCATCTCT
GTCGCTGCCTCTGGACCCCTCTCGAGAGTTCCGCTCCACCGTTGGACTTGCTCCGCTGTCGGCATCCAGA
AATTGCGTGGCGGAGCGGCAGACGTGAGCCGGCACGGCAGGCGGCCTCCTCCTCCTCTCACGGCACCGGC
AGCTACGGGGGATTCCTTTCCCACCGCTCCTTCGCTTTCCCTTCCTCGCCCGCCGTAATAAATAGACACC
CCCTCCACACCCTCTTTCCCCAACCTCGTGTTGTTCGGAGCGCACACACACACAACCAGATCTCCCCCAA
ATCCACCCGTCGGCACCTCCGCTTCAAGGTACGCCGCTCGTCCTCCCCCCCCCCCCCTCTCTACCTTCTC
TAGATCGGCGTTCCGGTCCATGGTTAGGGCCCGGTAGTTCTACTTCTGTTCATGTTTGTGTTAGATCCGT
GTTTGTGTTAGATCCGTGCTGCTAGCGTTCGTACACGGATGCGACCTGTACGTCAGACACGTTCTGATTG
CTAACTTGCCAGTGTTTCTCTTTGGGGAATCCTGGGATGGCTCTAGCCGTTCCGCAGACGGGATCGATTT
CATGATTTTTTTTGTTTCGTTGCATAGGGTTTGGTTTGCCCTTTTCCTTTATTTCAATATATGCCGTGCA
CTTGTTTGTCGGGTCATCTTTTCATGCTTTTTTTTGTCTTGGTTGTGATGATGTGGTCTGGTTGGGCGGT
CGTTCTAGATCGGAGTAGAATTCTGTTTCAAACTACCTGGTGGATTTATTAATTTTGGATCTGTATGTGT
GTGCCATACATATTCATAGTTACGAATTGAAGATGATGGATGGAAATATCGATCTAGGATAGGTATACAT
GTTGATGCGGGTTTTACTGATGCATATACAGAGATGCTTTTTGTTCGCTTGGTTGTGATGATGTGGTGTG
GTTGGGCGGTCGTTCATTCGTTCTAGATCGGAGTAGAATACTGTTTCAAACTACCTGGTGTATTTATTAA
TTTTGGAACTGTATGTGTGTGTCATACATCTTCATAGTTACGAGTTTAAGATGGATGGAAATATCGATCT
AGGATAGGTATACATGTTGATGTGGGTTTTACTGATGCATATACATGATGGCATATGCAGCATCTATTCA
TATGCTCTAACCTTGAGTACCTATCTATTATAATAAACAAGTATGTTTTATAATTATTTTGATCTTGATA
TACTTGGATGATGGCATATGCAGCAGCTATATGTGGATTTTTTTAGCCCTGCCTTCATACGCTATTTATT
TGCTTGGTACTGTTTCTTTTGTCGATGCTCACCCTGTTGTTTGGTGTTACTTCTGCAGGTCGACTCTAGA
GGATCCCGGGGCAAGTTTGTACAAAAAAGCAGGCTCCGCGGCCGCCCCCTTCACCATGGCCCCAAAGAAG
AAGCGCAAGGTCGACAAGAAGTACTCCATCGGCCTCGACATCGGCACCAATTCTGTTGGCTGGGCCGTGA
TCACCGACGAGTACAAGGTGCCGTCCAAGAAGTTCAAGGTCCTCGGCAACACCGACCGCCACTCCATCAA
GAAGAATCTCATCGGCGCCCTGCTGTTCGACTCTGGCGAGACAGCCGAGGCTACAAGGCTCAAGAGGACC
GCTAGACGCAGGTACACCAGGCGCAAGAACCGCATCTGCTACCTCCAAGAGATCTTCTCCAACGAGATGG
CCAAGGTGGACGACAGCTTCTTCCACAGGCTCGAGGAGAGCTTCCTCGTCGAGGAGGACAAGAAGCACGA
GCGCCATCCGATCTTCGGCAACATCGTGGATGAGGTGGCCTACCACGAGAAGTACCCGACCATCTACCAC
CTCCGCAAGAAGCTCGTCGACTCCACCGATAAGGCCGACCTCAGGCTCATCTACCTCGCCCTCGCCCACA
TGATCAAGTTCAGGGGCCACTTCCTCATCGAGGGCGACCTCAACCCGGACAACTCCGATGTGGACAAGCT
GTTCATCCAGCTCGTGCAGACCTACAACCAGCTGTTCGAGGAGAACCCGATCAACGCCTCTGGCGTTGAC
GCCAAGGCTATTCTCTCTGCCAGGCTCTCTAAGTCCCGCAGGCTCGAGAATCTGATCGCCCAACTTCCGG
GCGAGAAGAAGAATGGCCTCTTCGGCAACCTGATCGCCCTCTCTCTTGGCCTCACCCCGAACTTCAAGTC
CAACTTCGACCTCGCCGAGGACGCCAAGCTCCAGCTTTCCAAGGACACCTACGACGACGACCTCGACAAT
CTCCTCGCCCAGATTGGCGATCAGTACGCCGATCTGTTCCTCGCCGCCAAGAATCTCTCCGACGCCATCC
TCCTCAGCGACATCCTCAGGGTGAACACCGAGATCACCAAGGCCCCACTCTCCGCCTCCATGATCAAGAG
GTACGACGAGCACCACCAGGACCTCACACTCCTCAAGGCCCTCGTGAGACAGCAGCTCCCAGAGAAGTAC
AAGGAGATCTTCTTCGACCAGTCCAAGAACGGCTACGCCGGCTACATCGATGGCGGCGCTTCTCAAGAGG
AGTTCTACAAGTTCATCAAGCCGATCCTCGAGAAGATGGACGGCACCGAGGAGCTGCTCGTGAAGCTCAA
TAGAGAGGACCTCCTCCGCAAGCAGCGCACCTTCGATAATGGCTCCATCCCGCACCAGATCCACCTCGGC
GAGCTTCATGCTATCCTCCGCAGGCAAGAGGACTTCTACCCGTTCCTCAAGGACAACCGCGAGAAGATTG
AGAAGATCCTCACCTTCCGCATCCCGTACTACGTGGGCCCGCTCGCCAGGGGCAACTCCAGGTTCGCCTG
GATGACCAGAAAGTCCGAGGAGACAATCACCCCCTGGAACTTCGAGGAGGTGGTGGATAAGGGCGCCTCT
GCCCAGTCTTTCATCGAGCGCATGACCAACTTCGACAAGAACCTCCCGAACGAGAAGGTGCTCCCGAAGC
ACTCACTCCTCTACGAGTACTTCACCGTGTACAACGAGCTGACCAAGGTGAAGTACGTGACCGAGGGGAT
GAGGAAGCCAGCTTTCCTTAGCGGCGAGCAAAAGAAGGCCATCGTCGACCTGCTGTTCAAGACCAACCGC
AAGGTGACCGTGAAGCAGCTCAAGGAGGACTACTTCAAGAAAATCGAGTGCTTCGACTCCGTCGAGATCT
CCGGCGTCGAGGATAGGTTCAATGCCTCCCTCGGGACCTACCACGACCTCCTCAAGATTATCAAGGACAA
GGACTTCCTCGACAACGAGGAGAACGAGGACATCCTCGAGGACATCGTGCTCACCCTCACCCTCTTCGAG
GACCGCGAGATGATCGAGGAGCGCCTCAAGACATACGCCCACCTCTTCGACGACAAGGTGATGAAGCAGC
TGAAGCGCAGGCGCTATACCGGCTGGGGCAGGCTCTCTAGGAAGCTCATCAACGGCATCCGCGACAAGCA
GTCCGGCAAGACGATCCTCGACTTCCTCAAGTCCGACGGCTTCGCCAACCGCAACTTCATGCAGCTCATC
CACGACGACTCCCTCACCTTCAAGGAGGACATCCAAAAGGCCCAGGTGTCCGGCCAAGGCGATTCCCTCC
ATGAACATATCGCCAATCTCGCCGGCTCCCCGGCTATCAAGAAGGGCATTCTCCAGACCGTGAAGGTGGT
GGACGAGCTGGTGAAGGTGATGGGCAGGCACAAGCCAGAGAACATCGTGATCGAGATGGCCCGCGAGAAC
CAGACCACACAGAAGGGCCAAAAGAACTCCCGCGAGCGCATGAAGAGGATCGAGGAGGGCATTAAGGAGC
TGGGCTCCCAGATCCTCAAGGAGCACCCAGTCGAGAACACCCAGCTCCAGAACGAGAAGCTCTACCTCTA
CTACCTCCAGAACGGCCGCGACATGTACGTGGACCAAGAGCTGGACATCAACCGCCTCTCCGACTACGAC
GTGGACCATATTGTGCCGCAGTCCTTCCTGAAGGACGACTCCATCGACAACAAGGTGCTCACCCGCTCCG
ACAAGAACAGGGGCAAGTCCGATAACGTGCCGTCCGAAGAGGTCGTCAAGAAGATGAAGAACTACTGGCG
CCAGCTCCTCAACGCCAAGCTCATCACCCAGAGGAAGTTCGACAACCTCACCAAGGCCGAGAGAGGCGGC
CTTTCCGAGCTTGATAAGGCCGGCTTCATCAAGCGCCAGCTCGTCGAGACACGCCAGATCACAAAGCACG
TGGCCCAGATCCTCGACTCCCGCATGAACACCAAGTACGACGAGAACGACAAGCTCATCCGCGAGGTGAA
GGTCATCACCCTCAAGTCCAAGCTCGTGTCCGACTTCCGCAAGGACTTCCAGTTCTACAAGGTGCGCGAG
ATCAACAACTACCACCACGCCCACGACGCCTACCTCAATGCCGTGGTGGGCACAGCCCTCATCAAGAAGT
ACCCAAAGCTCGAGTCCGAGTTCGTGTACGGCGACTACAAGGTGTACGACGTGCGCAAGATGATCGCCAA
GTCCGAGCAAGAGATCGGCAAGGCGACCGCCAAGTACTTCTTCTACTCCAACATCATGAATTTCTTCAAG
ACCGAGATCACGCTCGCCAACGGCGAGATTAGGAAGAGGCCGCTCATCGAGACAAACGGCGAGACAGGCG
AGATCGTGTGGGACAAGGGCAGGGATTTCGCCACAGTGCGCAAGGTGCTCTCCATGCCGCAAGTGAACAT
CGTGAAGAAGACCGAGGTTCAGACCGGCGGCTTCTCCAAGGAGTCCATCCTCCCAAAGCGCAACTCCGAC
AAGCTGATCGCCCGCAAGAAGGACTGGGACCCGAAGAAGTATGGCGGCTTCGATTCTCCGACCGTGGCCT
ACTCTGTGCTCGTGGTTGCCAAGGTCGAGAAGGGCAAGAGCAAGAAGCTCAAGTCCGTCAAGGAGCTGCT
GGGCATCACGATCATGGAGCGCAGCAGCTTCGAGAAGAACCCAATCGACTTCCTCGAGGCCAAGGGCTAC
AAGGAGGTGAAGAAGGACCTCATCATCAAGCTCCCGAAGTACAGCCTCTTCGAGCTTGAGAACGGCCGCA
AGAGAATGCTCGCCTCTGCTGGCGAGCTTCAGAAGGGCAACGAGCTTGCTCTCCCGTCCAAGTACGTGAA
CTTCCTCTACCTCGCCTCCCACTACGAGAAGCTCAAGGGCTCCCCAGAGGACAACGAGCAAAAGCAGCTG
TTCGTCGAGCAGCACAAGCACTACCTCGACGAGATCATCGAGCAGATCTCCGAGTTCTCCAAGCGCGTGA
TCCTCGCCGATGCCAACCTCGATAAGGTGCTCAGCGCCTACAACAAGCACCGCGATAAGCCAATTCGCGA
GCAGGCCGAGAACATCATCCACCTCTTCACCCTCACCAACCTCGGCGCTCCAGCCGCCTTCAAGTACTTC
GACACCACCATCGACCGCAAGCGCTACACCTCTACCAAGGAGGTTCTCGACGCCACCCTCATCCACCAGT
CTATCACAGGCCTCTACGAGACACGCATCGACCTCTCACAACTCGGCGGCGATTGAAAGGGTGGGCGCGC
CGACCCAGCTTTCTTGTACAAAGTGGTGATATCCCGCGGCCATGGCGGCCGGGAGCATGCGACGTCGATC
TAACTGACTAGCCGCGGCCATGCTAGAGTCCGCAAAAATCACCAGTCTCTCTCTACAAATCTATCTCTCT
CTATTTTTCTCCAGAATAATGTGTGAGTAGTTCCCAGATAAGGGAATTAGGGTTCTTATAGGGTTTCGCT
CATGTGTTGAGCATATAAGAAACCCTTAGTATGTATTTGTATTTGTAAAATACTTCTATCAATAAAATTT
CTAATTCCTAAAACCAAAATCCAGTGACCTGCAGGCATGCGACGTCGGGCCCTCTAGAGGATCCCCGGGT
ACCGCGAATTATCGATCATGAGCGGAGAATTAAGGGAGTCACGTTATGACCCCCGCCGATGACGCGGGAC
AAGCCGTTTTACGTTTGGAACTGACAGAACCGCAACGTTGAAGGAGCCACTGAGCCGCGGGTTTCTGGAG
TTTAATGAGCTAAGCACATACGTCAGAAACCATTATTGCGCGTTCAAAAGTCGCCTAAGGTCACTATCAG
CTAGCAAATATTTCTTGTCAAAAATGCTCCACTGACGTTCCATAAATTCCCCTCGGTATCCAATTAGAGT
CTCATATTCACTCTCAACTCGAATCCCCCCTATGAAAAAGCCTGAACTCACCGCGACGTCCGATCGTTCA
AACATTTGGCAATAAAGTTTCTTAAGATTGAATCCTGTTGCCGGTCTTGCGATGATTATCATATAATTTC
TGTTGAATTACGTTAAGCATGTAATAATTAACATGTAATGCATGACGTTATTTATGAGATGGGTTTTTAT
GATTAGAGTCCCGCAATTATACATTTAATACGCGATAGAAAACAAAATATAGCGCGCAAACTAGGATAAA
TTATCGCGCGCGGTGTCATCTATGTTACTAGATCGGGGATACAGTCTCAGAAGACCAAAGGGCTATTGAG
ACTTTTCAACAAAGGGTAATTTCGGGAAACCTCCTCGGATTCCATTGCCCAGCTATCTGTCACTTCATCG
AAAGGACAGTAGAAAAGGAAGGTGGCTCCTACAAATGCCATCATTGCGATAAAGGAAAGGCTATCATTCA
AGATGCCTCTGCCGACAGTGGTCCCAAAGATGGACCCCCACCCACGAGGAGCATCGTGGAAAAAGAAGAC
GTTCCAACCACGTCTTCAAAGCAAGTGGATTGATGTGACATCTCCACTGACGTAAGGGATGACGCACAAT
CCCACTATCCTTCGCAAGACCCTTCCTCTATATAAGGAAGTTCATTTCATTTGGAGAGGACAGCCCAAGC
ATGGAGAACCGACCTGCAGGCATGATTGAACAAGATGGATTGCACGCAGGTTCTCCGGCCGCTTGGGTGG
AGAGGCTATTCGGCTATGACTGGGCACAACAGACAATCGGCTGCTCTGATGCCGCCGTGTTCCGGCTGTC
AGCGCAGGGGCGCCCGGTTCTTTTTGTCAAGACCGACCTGTCCGGTGCCCTGAATGAACTCCAAGACGAG
GCAGCGCGGCTATCGTGGCTGGCCACGACGGGCGTTCCTTGCGCAGCTGTGCTCGACGTTGTCACTGAAG
CGGGAAGGGACTGGCTGCTATTGGGCGAAGTGCCGGGGCAGGATCTCCTGTCATCTCACCTTGCTCCTGC
CGAGAAAGTATCCATCATGGCTGATGCAATGCGGCGGCTGCATACGCTTGATCCGGCTACCTGCCCATTC
GACCACCAAGCGAAACATCGCATCGAGCGAGCACGTACTCGGATGGAAGCCGGTCTTGTCGATCAGGATG
ATCTGGACGAAGAGCATCAGGGGCTCGCGCCAGCCGAACTGTTCGCCAGGCTCAAGGCGCGGATGCCCGA
CGGCGAGGATCTCGTCGTGACCCATGGCGATGCCTGCTTGCCGAATATCATGGTGGAAAATGGCCGCTTT
TCTGGATTCATCGACTGTGGCCGGCTGGGTGTGGCGGACCGCTATCAGGACATAGCGTTGGCTACCCGTG
ATATTGCTGAAGAGCTTGGCGGCGAATGGGCTGACCGCTTCCTCGTGCTTTACGGTATCGCCGCTCCCGA
TTCGCAGCGCATCGCCTTCTATCGCCTTCTTGACGAGTTCTTCTGAGCGGGACTCTGGGGTTCGGACGGT
ACGCTGAAATCACCAGTCTCTCTCTACAAATCTATCTCTCTCTATTTTCTCCATAAATAATGTGTGAGTA
GTTTCCCGATAAGGGAAATTAGGGTTCTTATAGGGTTTCGCTCATGTGTTGAGCATATAAGAAACCCTTA
GTATGTATTTGTATTTGTAAAATACTTCTATCAATAAAATTTCTAATTCCTAAAACCAAAATCCAGTACT
AAAATCCAGATCTCCTAAAGTCCCTATAGATCTTTGTCGTGAATATAAACCAGACACGAGACGACTAAAC
CTGGAGCCCAGACGCCGTTCGAAGCTAGAAGTACCGCTTAGGCAGGAGGCCGTTAGGGAAAAGATGCTAA
GGCAGGGTTGGTTACGTTGACTCCCCCGTAGGTTTGGTTTAAATATGATGAAGTGGACGGAAGGAAGGAG
GAAGACAAGGAAGGATAAGGTTGCAGGCCCTGTGCAAGGTAAGAAGATGGAAATTTGATAGAGGTACGCT
ACTATACTTATACTATACGCTAAGGGAATGCTTGTATTTATACCCTATACCCCCTAATAACCCCTTATCA
ATTTAAGAAATAATCCGCATAAGCCCCCGCTTAAAAATTGGTATCAGAGCCATGAATAGGTCTATGACCA
AAACTCAAGAGGATAAAACCTCACCAAAATACGAAAGAGTTCTTAACTCTAAAGATAAAAGATCTTTCAA
GATCAAAACTAGTTCCCTCACACCGGTGACGGGGATCGCATGCGATTCGAGATCTAGCTTGGCGTAATCA
TGGTCATAGCTGTTTCCTGTGTGAAATTGTTATCCGCTCACAATTCCACACAACATACGAGCCGGAAGCA
TAAAGTGTAAAGCCTGGGGTGCCTAATGAGTGAGCTAACTCACATTAATTGCGTTGCGCTCACTGCCCGC
TTTCCAGTCGGGAAACCTGTCGTGCCAGCTGCATTAATGAATCGGCCAACGCGCGGGGAGAGGCGGTTTG
CGTATTGGGCGCTCTTCCGCTTCCTCGCTCACTGACTCGCTGCGCTCGGTCGTTCGGCTGCGGCGAGCGG
TATCAGCTCACTCAAAGGCGGTAATACGGTTATCCACAGAATCAGGGGATAACGCAGGAAAGAACATGTG
AGCAAAAGGCCAGCAAAAGGCCAGGAACCGTAAAAAGGCCGCGTTGCTGGCGTTTTTCCATAGGCTCCGC
CCCCCTGACGAGCATCACAAAAATCGACGCTCAAGTCAGAGGTGGCGAAACCCGACAGGACTATAAAGAT
ACCAGGCGTTTCCCCCTGGAAGCTCCCTCGTGCGCTCTCCTGTTCCGACCCTGCCGCTTACCGGATACCT
GTCCGCCTTTCTCCCTTCGGGAAGCGTGGCGCTTTCTCATAGCTCACGCTGTAGGTATCTCAGTTCGGTG
TAGGTCGTTCGCTCCAAGCTGGGCTGTGTGCACGAACCCCCCGTTCAGCCCGACCGCTGCGCCTTATCCG
GTAACTATCGTCTTGAGTCCAACCCGGTAAGACACGACTTATCGCCACTGGCAGCAGCCACTGGTAACAG
GATTAGCAGAGCGAGGTATGTAGGCGGTGCTACAGAGTTCTTGAAGTGGTGGCCTAACTACGGCTACACT
AGAAGAACAGTATTTGGTATCTGCGCTCTGCTGAAGCCAGTTACCTTCGGAAAAAGAGTTGGTAGCTCTT
GATCCGGCAAACAAACCACCGCTGGTAGCGGTGGTTTTTTTGTTTGCAAGCAGCAGATTACGCGCAGAAA
AAAAGGATCTCAAGAAGATCCTTTGATCTTTTCTACGGGGTCTGACGCTCAGTGGAACGAAAACTCACGT
TAAGGGATTTTGGTCATGAGATTATCAAAAAGGATCTTCACCTAGATCCTTTTAAATTAAAAATGAAGTT
TTAAATCAATCTAAAGTATATATGAGTAAACTTGGTCTGACAGTTACCAATGCTTAATCAGTGAGGCACC
TATCTCAGCGATCTGTCTATTTCGTTCATCCATAGTTGCCTGACTCCCCGTCGTGTAGATAACTACGATA
CGGGAGGGCTTACCATCTGGCCCCAGTGCTGCAATGATACCGCGAGACCCACGCTCACCGGCTCCAGATT
TATCAGCAATAAACCAGCCAGCCGGAAGGGCCGAGCGCAGAAGTGGTCCTGCAACTTTATCCGCCTCCAT
CCAGTCTATTAATTGTTGCCGGGAAGCTAGAGTAAGTAGTTCGCCAGTTAATAGTTTGCGCAACGTTGTT
GCCATTGCTACAGGCATCGTGGTGTCACGCTCGTCGTTTGGTATGGCTTCATTCAGCTCCGGTTCCCAAC
GATCAAGGCGAGTTACATGATCCCCCATGTTGTGCAAAAAAGCGGTTAGCTCCTTCGGTCCTCCGATCGT
TGTCAGAAGTAAGTTGGCCGCAGTGTTATCACTCATGGTTATGGCAGCACTGCATAATTCTCTTACTGTC
ATGCCATCCGTAAGATGCTTTTCTGTGACTGGTGAGTACTCAACCAAGTCATTCTGAGAATAGTGTATGC
GGCGACCGAGTTGCTCTTGCCCGGCGTCAATACGGGATAATACCGCGCCACATAGCAGAACTTTAAAAGT
GCTCATCATTGGAAAACGTTCTTCGGGGCGAAAACTCTCAAGGATCTTACCGCTGTTGAGATCCAGTTCG
ATGTAACCCACTCGTGCACCCAACTGATCTTCAGCATCTTTTACTTTCACCAGCGTTTCTGGGTGAGCAA
AAACAGGAAGGCAAAATGCCGCAAAAAAGGGAATAAGGGCGACACGGAAATGTTGAATACTCATACTCTT
CCTTTTTCAATATTATTGAAGCATTTATCAGGGTTATTGTCTCATGAGCGGATACATATTTGAATGTATT
TAGAAAAATAAACAAATAGGGGTTCCGCGCACATTTCCCCGAAAAGTGCCACCTGCCAGTGCCAAGTTAA
TTCG
Features (pLannotate 1.2.2; 26 found; start..end, strand, type, name):
     49..173     +  protein_bind   attR1: mutant version of attR; recombination site for the Gateway® LR reaction LR Clonase™
    198..228     +  promoter       lac UV5 promoter: E. coli lac promoter with an "up" mutation
    252..281     +  promoter       cat promoter (fragment): promoter of the E. coli cat gene encoding chloramphenicol acetyltransferase
    282..941     +  CDS            CmR: chloramphenicol acetyltransferase; cat; confers resistance to chloramphenicol
   1120..1278    +  CDS            ccdA (fragment): CCDA_ECO57 - Also known as H, letA. Experimental evidence at protein level: Swiss-Prot protein existence level 1. Antitoxin component of a type II toxin-antitoxin (TA) system which inhibits the post-segregational killing (PSK) of plasmid-free cells, also referred to as a plasmid addiction system. Binds to and blocks the activity of CcdB; will also remove bound CcdB protein from the CcdB-GyrA complex by forming a CcdA-CcdB complex, a process termed rejuvenation. Functions as a transcriptional corepressor for the ccdAB operon, repression also requires CcdB (By similarity). From Escherichia coli
   1283..1585    +  CDS            ccdB: CCDB_ECOLI - Also known as G, letB, letD. Experimental evidence at protein level: Swiss-Prot protein existence level 1. Toxic component of a type II toxin-antitoxin (TA) system, functioning in plasmid maintainence. Responsible for the post- segregational killing (PSK) of plasmid-free cells, also referred to as a plasmid addiction system. Half-life of over 2 hours. Cell killing by CcdB is accompanied by filamentation, defects in chromosome and plasmid segregation, defects in cell division, formation of anucleate cells, decreased DNA synthesis and plasmid loss. Interferes with the activity of DN
   1629..1753    -  protein_bind   attR2: mutant version of attR; recombination site for the Gateway® LR reaction LR Clonase™
   1776..3768    +  promoter       Ubi promoter: maize polyubiquitin gene promoter
   3792..3812    +  protein_bind   attB1: mutant version of attB; core recombination site for the Gateway® BP reaction BP Clonase™
   3863..7963    +  CDS            cas9: CAS9_STRP1 - Also known as csn1 From Streptococcus pyogenes serotype M1.
   7983..8007    -  protein_bind   attB2: mutant version of attB; recombination site for the Gateway® BP reaction BP Clonase™
   8126..8285    +  polyA_signal   CaMV poly(A) signal (fragment): cauliflower mosaic virus polyadenylation signal
   8312..8334    -  misc_feature   MCS (fragment): pUC18/19 multiple cloning site
   8427..8606    +  promoter       NOS promoter: nopaline synthase promoter
   8672..8924    +  terminator     NOS terminator: nopaline synthase terminator and poly(A) signal
   8957..9302    +  promoter       CaMV 35S promoter: strong constitutive promoter from cauliflower mosaic virus
   9254..9300    +  promoter       minimal CaMV 35S promoter: minimal 35S promoter from cauliflower mosaic virus
   9332..10123   +  CDS            neo: KKA2_KLEPN - Also known as kan, nptII. Experimental evidence at protein level: Swiss-Prot protein existence level 1. Resistance to kanamycin, neomycin, paromomycin, ribostamycin, butirosin and gentamicin B. From Klebsiella pneumoniae.
  10196..10372   +  polyA_signal   CaMV poly(A) signal: cauliflower mosaic virus polyadenylation signal
  10945..10967   -  protein_bind   lac operator (fragment): The lac repressor binds to the lac operator to inhibit transcription in E. coli. This inhibition can be relieved by adding lactose or isopropyl-β-D-thiogalactopyranoside (IPTG). lac repressor encoded by lacI
  10971..11001   -  promoter       lac promoter: promoter for the E. coli lac operon
  11016..11037   -  protein_bind   CAP binding site: CAP binding activates transcription in the presence of cAMP. E. coli catabolite activator protein
  11050..11142   -  CDS            lacI (fragment): lac repressor; lacI; The lac repressor binds to the lac operator to inhibit transcription in E. coli. This inhibition can be relieved by adding lactose or isopropyl-β-D-thiogalactopyranoside (IPTG).
  11325..11913   -  rep_origin     ori: high-copy-number ColE1/pMB1/pBR322/pUC origin of replication
  12084..12944   -  CDS            AmpR: β-lactamase; bla; confers resistance to ampicillin, carbenicillin, and related antibiotics
  12945..13049   -  promoter       AmpR promoter: bla
