[The description below was written by a language model from this plasmid's Addgene catalogue record and pLannotate feature annotations shown in this document.]
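Description:
pMK-Cas9-gate is a 13.1 kb Gateway destination vector for CRISPR-Cas9 genome editing in plants, developed as part of a modular vector system for the moss Physcomitrella patens. The backbone is listed as pGEM-T Easy, although the depositor notes this is only a best guess based on sequence alignment. It replicates in E. coli from a high-copy ColE1/pUC-type origin and carries AmpR (β-lactamase). The Gateway cassette adds chloramphenicol resistance, so the empty destination vector is selected on both antibiotics. Because the cassette also encodes the CcdB toxin, it must be propagated in a ccdB-tolerant strain.

The Gateway cassette (attR1, CmR, a ccdA fragment, ccdB, attR2) sits immediately upstream of the Cas9 expression unit. An LR reaction replaces this cassette with the contents of one or more entry clones. The record does not say what these clones carry; in a system like this they would be expected to be guide RNA expression cassettes. Loss of ccdB provides counter-selection for recombinants. Downstream, the maize polyubiquitin promoter drives Streptococcus pyogenes Cas9, whose coding sequence is flanked by attB1 and attB2 sites, suggesting it was itself installed by an earlier Gateway reaction, and is followed by a partial CaMV poly(A) signal. A separate cassette uses the CaMV 35S promoter to express neo/nptII (aminoglycoside phosphotransferase) with a CaMV poly(A) signal, giving G418 selection of transformed plant cells. The annotation also shows a NOS promoter and NOS terminator with no coding sequence annotated between them, along with lac promoter/operator remnants from the backbone. No T-DNA borders are annotated. After recombination, a single plasmid delivers Cas9, the plant selection marker and the recombined insert.
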