Addgene plasmid #113743: pMK-Cas9-gate
Purpose: Gateway destination vector encoding Maize ubiquitin promoter driving Cas9 and 35S promoter driving aminoglycoside phosphotransferase for G418 selection in plants.
Depositing lab: Magdalena Bezanilla. Depositing organization: Dartmouth College and Medical School. Publication: Efficient and modular CRISPR-Cas9 vector system for Physcomitrella patens. Mallett DR, Chang M, Cheng X, Bezanilla M. Plant Direct. 2019 Sep 12;3(9):e00168. doi: 10.1002/pld3.168. eCollection 2019 Sep. PubMed 31523744.
Backbone
  Vector backbone: pGEM-T easy
  Backbone manufacturer: Promega
  Vector type: CRISPR ; Gateway Destination Vector
  Selectable markers: Neomycin (select with G418)
Growth in bacteria
  Bacterial resistance: Chloramphenicol and Ampicillin, 25 & 100 μg/mL
  Growth temperature: 37°C
  Growth strain: ccdB Survival
  Growth instructions: May use DB3.1 cells instead of ccdB Survival
  Copy number: High Copy
Gene/Insert
  Gene/Insert name: Cas9 (alt name: SpCas9)
  Species: S. pyogenes, Z. mays
  Insert size (bp): 6203
  Promoter: Z. Mays ubiquitin promoter, 35S promoter
  Cloning method: Gateway Cloning
Terms and licenses: Academic/Nonprofit Terms; Industry Terms: Not Available to Industry
Depositor comments: Also has aminoglycosyl phosphotransferase driven by 35S promoter (G418 resistance). We are not sure of the backbone -- it came from a plasmid that was made many many years ago. It aligns well with pGEM-T Easy (which a lot of our plasmids are based on) so if we had to guess, we would say the backbone is pGEM-T Easy.
How to cite: pMK-Cas9-gate was a gift from Magdalena Bezanilla (Addgene plasmid # 113743 ; http://n2t.net/addgene:113743 ; RRID:Addgene_113743)
